Addgene plasmid #235268: pLentiX1-[TRE3G-mRuby2-bGH]-EFS-rtTA-T2A-mGL-P2A-PuroR-WPRE
Purpose: Lentiviral expression of ComMAND base gene regulating mRuby2
Depositing lab: Kate Galloway. Depositing organization: Massachusetts Institute of Technology. Publication: Model-guided design of microRNA-based gene circuits supports precise dosage of transgenic cargoes into diverse primary cells. Love KS, Johnstone CP, Peterman EL, Gaglione S, Birnbaum ME, Galloway KE. Cell Syst. 2025 Apr 22:101269. doi: 10.1016/j.cels.2025.101269. PubMed 40300600.
Backbone
  Vector backbone: pLentiX1
  Backbone manufacturer: Addgene #17297
  Backbone size w/o insert (bp): 5517
  Vector type: Mammalian Expression, Lentiviral, Synthetic Biology
  Selectable markers: Puromycin
Growth in bacteria
  Bacterial resistance: Ampicillin, 100 μg/mL
  Growth temperature: 30°C
  Growth strain: NEB Stable
  Copy number: High Copy
Gene/Insert
  Gene/Insert name: mRuby2
  Species: Entacmaea quadricolor
  Insert size (bp): 711
  Promoter: TRE3G (3rd-generation Tet system)
  Cloning method: Golden Gate
  Sequencing primers: 5′ gtaagtcattggtcttaaagg; 3′ gtagacataatagcaacagac
Resource information
  A portion of this plasmid was derived from a plasmid made by: Addgene #90236
Terms and licenses: Academic/Nonprofit Terms; Industry Terms: Not Available to Industry
Depositor comments: Also expresses rtTA, mGreenLantern, and puromycin resistance genes; Alt name: pKG3097 ; Please visit https://doi.org/10.1101/2024.06.25.600629 for bioRxiv preprint.
How to cite: pLentiX1-[TRE3G-mRuby2-bGH]-EFS-rtTA-T2A-mGL-P2A-PuroR-WPRE was a gift from Kate Galloway (Addgene plasmid # 235268 ; http://n2t.net/addgene:235268 ; RRID:Addgene_235268)
