[The description below was written by a language model from this plasmid's Addgene catalogue record and pLannotate feature annotations shown in this document.]
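Description:
pLentiX1-[TRE3G-mRuby2-bGH]-EFS-rtTA-T2A-mGL-P2A-PuroR-WPRE is an all-in-one, doxycycline-inducible lentiviral transfer plasmid of about 10.2 kb built by Golden Gate assembly in the pLentiX1 backbone. It is maintained in E. coli through a high-copy pUC-type origin with ampicillin resistance, and it also carries an f1 origin and an SV40 origin. The viral portion has a third-generation layout. An RSV promoter fused to a truncated HIV-1 5' LTR drives genomic RNA production, followed by the Ψ packaging signal with a partial gag sequence, the RRE for Rev-dependent export, and the cPPT/CTS. A WPRE and a truncated 3' LTR with a downstream SV40 polyadenylation signal close the genome.

Two transcription units sit between the cPPT and the WPRE in divergent orientation. On the reverse strand, a TRE3G promoter drives mRuby2, a red fluorescent protein derived from Entacmaea quadricolor, and the unit ends in its own bGH polyadenylation signal. Placing it antisense keeps that poly(A) site from truncating the viral genomic transcript. On the forward strand, the short EF-1α core promoter (EFS) expresses a single polycistronic message encoding rtTA (annotated through its TetR-derived domain), mGreenLantern and puromycin N-acetyltransferase. These are separated by T2A and P2A self-cleaving peptides according to the construct name. Transduced cells are therefore green and puromycin-selectable, and they supply the transactivator that switches on mRuby2 when doxycycline is added. Short ccdB and mHoneydew fragments between the units are probably cloning remnants or spurious annotation matches.

The depositor describes it as the "base gene" configuration of the ComMAND circuit system regulating mRuby2. This suggests it serves as a comparator for microRNA-based dosage-control designs, although the record does not spell out that role.
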