Features (pLannotate 1.2.2; 33 found; start..end, strand, type, name):
     18..155     +  CDS            nef (fragment): NEF_HV1LA - Experimental evidence at protein level: Swiss-Prot protein existence level 1. Extracellular Nef protein targets CD4(+) T-lymphocytes for apoptosis by interacting with CXCR4 surface receptors. From Human immunodeficiency virus type 1 group M subtype B (isolate Lai) (HIV-1).
    141..321     +  LTR            5' LTR (truncated): truncated 5' long terminal repeat (LTR) from HIV-1
    393..514     +  polyA_signal   SV40 poly(A) signal: SV40 polyadenylation signal
    554..689     +  rep_origin     SV40 ori: SV40 origin of replication
    710..728     -  promoter       T7 promoter: promoter for bacteriophage T7 RNA polymerase
    736..891     +  CDS            lacZα (fragment): LacZα fragment of β-galactosidase; lacZ fragment
    896..1324    +  rep_origin     f1 ori (sequence partly withheld): f1 bacteriophage origin of replication; arrow indicates direction of (+) strand synthesis
   1377..1481    +  promoter       AmpR promoter: bla
   1482..2342    +  CDS            AmpR: β-lactamase; bla; confers resistance to ampicillin, carbenicillin, and related antibiotics
   2513..3101    +  rep_origin     ori: high-copy-number ColE1/pMB1/pBR322/pUC origin of replication
   3284..3376    +  CDS            lacI (fragment): lac repressor; lacI; The lac repressor binds to the lac operator to inhibit transcription in E. coli. This inhibition can be relieved by adding lactose or isopropyl-β-D-thiogalactopyranoside (IPTG).
   3389..3410    +  protein_bind   CAP binding site: CAP binding activates transcription in the presence of cAMP. E. coli catabolite activator protein
   3425..3455    +  promoter       lac promoter: promoter for the E. coli lac operon
   3463..3479    +  protein_bind   lac operator: The lac repressor binds to the lac operator to inhibit transcription in E. coli. This inhibition can be relieved by adding lactose or isopropyl-β-D-thiogalactopyranoside (IPTG). lac repressor encoded by lacI
   3524..3542    +  promoter       T3 promoter: promoter for bacteriophage T3 RNA polymerase
   3570..3796    +  promoter       RSV promoter: Rous sarcoma virus enhancer/promoter
   3797..3977    +  LTR            5' LTR (truncated): truncated 5' long terminal repeat (LTR) from HIV-1
   4024..4149    +  misc_feature   HIV-1 Ψ: packaging signal of human immunodeficiency virus type 1
   4133..4496    +  CDS            HIV-1 gag (fragment): gag protein from human immunodeficiency virus 1; gag
   4642..4875    +  misc_feature   RRE: The Rev response element (RRE) of HIV-1 allows for Rev-dependent mRNA export from the nucleus to the cytoplasm.
   5252..5352    +  CDS            Rev (fragment): human immunodeficiency virus 1 (HIV-1) Rev protein; rev; enhances nuclear export of unspliced and incompletely spliced viral mRNAs
   5371..5487    +  misc_feature   cPPT/CTS: central polypurine tract and central termination sequence of HIV-1
   5514..5738    -  polyA_signal   bGH poly(A) signal: bovine growth hormone polyadenylation signal
   5753..6463    -  CDS            mRuby2: mRuby2 is a basic (constitutively fluorescent) red fluorescent protein published in 2012, derived from Entacmaea quadricolor. It has moderate acid sensitivity.
   6490..6524    -  promoter       TRE3GV promoter (fragment): 3rd-generation Tet-responsive promoter that can be activated by binding of Tet-On® 3G, optimized for retroviral and lentiviral vectors
   6524..6902    -  promoter       TRE3G promoter: 3rd-generation Tet-responsive promoter that can be activated by binding of Tet-On® 3G
   6980..7145    -  CDS            ccdB (fragment): CcdB, a bacterial toxin that poisons DNA gyrase; ccdB; Plasmids containing the ccdB gene cannot be propagated in standard E. coli strains.
   7151..7175    +  CDS            mHoneydew (fragment): monomeric derivative of DsRed fluorescent protein (Shaner et al., 2004) mammalian codon-optimized
   7212..7423    +  promoter       EF-1α core promoter: core promoter for human elongation factor EF-1α
   7436..8053    +  CDS            tetR: TETR2_ECOLX - Experimental evidence at protein level: Swiss-Prot protein existence level 1. TetR is the repressor of the tetracycline resistance element; its N-terminal region forms a helix-turn-helix structure and binds DNA. Binding of tetracycline to TetR reduces the repressor affinity for the tetracycline resistance gene (tetA) promoter operator sites. From Escherichia coli.
   8243..8959    +  CDS            mGreenLantern: monomeric GFP derivative that displays exceptionally high brightness in cells (Campbell et al., 2020)
   9026..9623    +  CDS            PuroR (fragment): puromycin N-acetyltransferase; pac from Streptomyces; confers resistance to puromycin
   9639..10227   +  misc_feature   WPRE: woodchuck hepatitis virus posttranscriptional regulatory element
>Addgene plasmid #235268 | pLentiX1-[TRE3G-mRuby2-bGH]-EFS-rtTA-T2A-mGL-P2A-PuroR-WPRE | addgene full sequence | sequence record 472781 | Addgene NGS Result
CGCTGATATAGGGCCCGGTACCTTTAAGACCAATGACTTACAAGGCAGCTGTAGATCTTAGCCACTTTTT
AAAAGAAAAGGGGGGACTGGAAGGGCTAGCTCACTCCCAACGAAGACAAGATCTGCTTTTTGCTTGTACT
GGGTCTCTCTGGTTAGACCAGATCTGAGCCTGGGAGCTCTCTGGCTAACTAGGGAACCCACTGCTTAAGC
CTCAATAAAGCTTGCCTTGAGTGCTTCAAGTAGTGTGTGCCCGTCTGTTGTGTGACTCTGGTAACTAGAG
ATCCCTCAGACCCTTTTAGTCAGTGTGGAAAATCTCTAGCAGTAGTAGTTCATGTCATCTTATTATTCAG
TATTTATAACTTGCAAAGAAATGAATATCAGAGAGTGAGAGGAACTTGTTTATTGCAGCTTATAATGGTT
ACAAATAAAGCAATAGCATCACAAATTTCACAAATAAAGCATTTTTTTCACTGCATTCTAGTTGTGGTTT
GTCCAAACTCATCAATGTATCTTATCATGTCTGGCTCTAGCTATCCCGCCCCTAACTCCGCCCATCCCGC
CCCTAACTCCGCCCAGTTCCGCCCATTCTCCGCCCCATGGCTGACTAATTTTTTTTATTTATGCAGAGGC
CGAGGCCGCCTCGGCCTCTGAGCTATTCCAGAAGTAGTGAGGAGGCTTTTTTGGAGGCCTAGGGACGTAC
CCAATTCGCCCTATAGTGAGTCGTATTACGCGCGCTCACTGGCCGTCGTTTTACAACGTCGTGACTGGGA
AAACCCTGGCGTTACCCAACTTAATCGCCTTGCAGCACATCCCCCTTTCGCCAGCTGGCGTAATAGCGAA
GAGGCCCGCACCGATCGCCCTTCCCAACAGTTGCGCAGCCTGAATGGCGAATGGG
[124 nt withheld, positions 896-1019]
C
[91 nt withheld, positions 1021-1111]
A
[49 nt withheld, positions 1113-1161]
CCTTTGACGTTGGAGTCCACGTTCTTT
[37 nt withheld, positions 1189-1225]
ACCCTATCTCGGTCTATTCTTTTGATTTATAAGGGATTTTGCCGATTTCGGCCTATTGGTTAAAAAATGA
GCTGATTTAACAAAAATTTAACGCGAATTTTAACAAAATATTAACGCTTACAATTTAGGTGGCACTTTTC
GGGGAAATGTGCGCGGAACCCCTATTTGTTTATTTTTCTAAATACATTCAAATATGTATCCGCTCATGAG
ACAATAACCCTGATAAATGCTTCAATAATATTGAAAAAGGAAGAGTATGAGTATTCAACATTTCCGTGTC
GCCCTTATTCCCTTTTTTGCGGCATTTTGCCTTCCTGTTTTTGCTCACCCAGAAACGCTGGTGAAAGTAA
AAGATGCTGAAGATCAGTTGGGTGCACGAGTGGGTTACATCGAACTGGATCTCAACAGCGGTAAGATCCT
TGAGAGTTTTCGCCCCGAAGAACGTTTTCCAATGATGAGCACTTTTAAAGTTCTGCTATGTGGCGCGGTA
TTATCCCGTATTGACGCCGGGCAAGAGCAACTCGGTCGCCGCATACACTATTCTCAGAATGACTTGGTTG
AGTACTCACCAGTCACAGAAAAGCATCTTACGGATGGCATGACAGTAAGAGAATTATGCAGTGCTGCCAT
AACCATGAGTGATAACACTGCGGCCAACTTACTTCTGACAACGATCGGAGGACCGAAGGAGCTAACCGCT
TTTTTGCACAACATGGGGGATCATGTAACTCGCCTTGATCGTTGGGAACCGGAGCTGAATGAAGCCATAC
CAAACGACGAGCGTGACACCACGATGCCTGTAGCAATGGCAACAACGTTGCGCAAACTATTAACTGGCGA
ACTACTTACTCTAGCTTCCCGGCAACAATTAATAGACTGGATGGAGGCGGATAAAGTTGCAGGACCACTT
CTGCGCTCGGCCCTTCCGGCTGGCTGGTTTATTGCTGATAAATCTGGAGCCGGTGAGCGTGGGTCTCGCG
GTATCATTGCAGCACTGGGGCCAGATGGTAAGCCCTCCCGTATCGTAGTTATCTACACGACGGGGAGTCA
GGCAACTATGGATGAACGAAATAGACAGATCGCTGAGATAGGTGCCTCACTGATTAAGCATTGGTAACTG
TCAGACCAAGTTTACTCATATATACTTTAGATTGATTTAAAACTTCATTTTTAATTTAAAAGGATCTAGG
TGAAGATCCTTTTTGATAATCTCATGACCAAAATCCCTTAACGTGAGTTTTCGTTCCACTGAGCGTCAGA
CCCCGTAGAAAAGATCAAAGGATCTTCTTGAGATCCTTTTTTTCTGCGCGTAATCTGCTGCTTGCAAACA
AAAAAACCACCGCTACCAGCGGTGGTTTGTTTGCCGGATCAAGAGCTACCAACTCTTTTTCCGAAGGTAA
CTGGCTTCAGCAGAGCGCAGATACCAAATACTGTTCTTCTAGTGTAGCCGTAGTTAGGCCACCACTTCAA
GAACTCTGTAGCACCGCCTACATACCTCGCTCTGCTAATCCTGTTACCAGTGGCTGCTGCCAGTGGCGAT
AAGTCGTGTCTTACCGGGTTGGACTCAAGACGATAGTTACCGGATAAGGCGCAGCGGTCGGGCTGAACGG
GGGGTTCGTGCACACAGCCCAGCTTGGAGCGAACGACCTACACCGAACTGAGATACCTACAGCGTGAGCT
ATGAGAAAGCGCCACGCTTCCCGAAGGGAGAAAGGCGGACAGGTATCCGGTAAGCGGCAGGGTCGGAACA
GGAGAGCGCACGAGGGAGCTTCCAGGGGGAAACGCCTGGTATCTTTATAGTCCTGTCGGGTTTCGCCACC
TCTGACTTGAGCGTCGATTTTTGTGATGCTCGTCAGGGGGGCGGAGCCTATGGAAAAACGCCAGCAACGC
GGCCTTTTTACGGTTCCTGGCCTTTTGCTGGCCTTTTGCTCACATGTTCTTTCCTGCGTTATCCCCTGAT
TCTGTGGATAACCGTATTACCGCCTTTGAGTGAGCTGATACCGCTCGCCGCAGCCGAACGACCGAGCGCA
GCGAGTCAGTGAGCGAGGAAGCGGAAGAGCGCCCAATACGCAAACCGCCTCTCCCCGCGCGTTGGCCGAT
TCATTAATGCAGCTGGCACGACAGGTTTCCCGACTGGAAAGCGGGCAGTGAGCGCAACGCAATTAATGTG
AGTTAGCTCACTCATTAGGCACCCCAGGCTTTACACTTTATGCTTCCGGCTCGTATGTTGTGTGGAATTG
TGAGCGGATAACAATTTCACACAGGAAACAGCTATGACCATGATTACGCCAAGCGCGCAATTAACCCTCA
CTAAAGGGAACAAAAGCTGGAGCTGCAAGCTTAATGTAGTCTTATGCAATACTCTTGTAGTCTTGCAACA
TGGTAACGATGAGTTAGCAACATGCCTTACAAGGAGAGAAAAAGCACCGTGCATGCCGATTGGTGGAAGT
AAGGTGGTACGATCGTGCCTTATTAGGAAGGCAACAGACGGGTCTGACATGGATTGGACGAACCACTGAA
TTGCCGCATTGCAGAGATATTGTATTTAAGTGCCTAGCTCGATACATAAACGGGTCTCTCTGGTTAGACC
AGATCTGAGCCTGGGAGCTCTCTGGCTAACTAGGGAACCCACTGCTTAAGCCTCAATAAAGCTTGCCTTG
AGTGCTTCAAGTAGTGTGTGCCCGTCTGTTGTGTGACTCTGGTAACTAGAGATCCCTCAGACCCTTTTAG
TCAGTGTGGAAAATCTCTAGCAGTGGCGCCCGAACAGGGACTTGAAAGCGAAAGGGAAACCAGAGGAGCT
CTCTCGACGCAGGACTCGGCTTGCTGAAGCGCGCACGGCAAGAGGCGAGGGGCGGCGACTGGTGAGTACG
CCAAAAATTTTGACTAGCGGAGGCTAGAAGGAGAGAGATGGGTGCGAGAGCGTCAGTATTAAGCGGGGGA
GAATTAGATCGCGATGGGAAAAAATTCGGTTAAGGCCAGGGGGAAAGAAAAAATATAAATTAAAACATAT
AGTATGGGCAAGCAGGGAGCTAGAACGATTCGCAGTTAATCCTGGCCTGTTAGAAACATCAGAAGGCTGT
AGACAAATACTGGGACAGCTACAACCATCCCTTCAGACAGGATCAGAAGAACTTAGATCATTATATAATA
CAGTAGCAACCCTCTATTGTGTGCATCAAAGGATAGAGATAAAAGACACCAAGGAAGCTTTAGACAAGAT
AGAGGAAGAGCAAAACAAAAGTAAGACCACCGCACAGCAAGCGGCCGCTGATCTTCAGACCTGGAGGAGG
AGATATGAGGGACAATTGGAGAAGTGAATTATATAAATATAAAGTAGTAAAAATTGAACCATTAGGAGTA
GCACCCACCAAGGCAAAGAGAAGAGTGGTGCAGAGAGAAAAAAGAGCAGTGGGAATAGGAGCTTTGTTCC
TTGGGTTCTTGGGAGCAGCAGGAAGCACTATGGGCGCAGCGTCAATGACGCTGACGGTACAGGCCAGACA
ATTATTGTCTGGTATAGTGCAGCAGCAGAACAATTTGCTGAGGGCTATTGAGGCGCAACAGCATCTGTTG
CAACTCACAGTCTGGGGCATCAAGCAGCTCCAGGCAAGAATCCTGGCTGTGGAAAGATACCTAAAGGATC
AACAGCTCCTGGGGATTTGGGGTTGCTCTGGAAAACTCATTTGCACCACTGCTGTGCCTTGGAATGCTAG
TTGGAGTAATAAATCTCTGGAACAGATTTGGAATCACACGACCTGGATGGAGTGGGACAGAGAAATTAAC
AATTACACAAGCTTAATACACTCCTTAATTGAAGAATCGCAAAACCAGCAAGAAAAGAATGAACAAGAAT
TATTGGAATTAGATAAATGGGCAAGTTTGTGGAATTGGTTTAACATAACAAATTGGCTGTGGTATATAAA
ATTATTCATAATGATAGTAGGAGGCTTGGTAGGTTTAAGAATAGTTTTTGCTGTACTTTCTATAGTGAAT
AGAGTTAGGCAGGGATATTCACCATTATCGTTTCAGACCCACCTCCCAACCCCGAGGGGACCCGACAGGC
CCGAAGGAATAGAAGAAGAAGGTGGAGAGAGAGACAGAGACAGATCCATTCGATTAGTGAACGGATCTCG
ACGGTATCGGTTAACTTTTAAAAGAAAAGGGGGGATTGGGGGGTACAGTGCAGGGGAAAGAATAGTAGAC
ATAATAGCAACAGACATACAAACTAAAGAATTACAAAAACAAATTACAAAATTCAAAATTTTATCGTCCA
GTGTGGTGGCTACTAGCGCCATAGAGCCCACCGCATCCCCAGCATGCCTGCTATTGTCTTCCCAATCCTC
CCCCTTGCTGTCCTGCCCCACCCCACCCCCCAGAATAGAATGACACCTACTCAGACAATGCGATGCAATT
TCCTCATTTTATTAGGAAAGGACAGTGGGAGTGGCACCTTCCAGGGTCAAGGAAGGCACGGGGGAGGGGC
AAACAACAGATGGCTGGCAACTAGAAGGCACAGGTGCAACGTTGTTACTTGTACAGCTCGTCCATCCCAC
CACCAAGCCCGGCGAACTTGGCAACTGCGTGTTCGCGTTGTACTACGAACATTTCATTGTCACTTTCCTC
TAACCTTTCCAGGCGGTGATCAACGGCATGGATACCGGGCATCTTGATGTTCCCGACGGTCTTTTTTGAC
CTGTAAGTTGTTACGAAAGAGCAAGACAGATGGCCACCACCATCAACTTTCAGTGCCATATGAGTGTATC
CCCTCAGACCACCATCTGCTGGATACATCATCTCTGTATTAGGCTCCCAACCCTTGGTCTTCTTCTGCAT
CACGGGACCATTGGAGGGAAAGTTTACCCCTCTGACTTGGACGTGGTAAACGAGACAGCCATCCTCAAGG
CTGGTGTCCTGCATGACGGTGACGACTCCACCATCTTCGTATCTCGTAACTCTTTCCCAAGTAAAACCCT
CAGGAAAGGACTGTTTAAAGAAATCAGGAATGCCTTTCGGGTACTTGATAAAAGTACGGCTGCCATACAT
GAACGACGTGGCAAGAATGTCAAAGGCAAATGGCAGGGGTCCTCCCTCGATGACTTTGATCCTCATGGTT
TGAGTTCCCATGTACGGATTGCCTTCTCCTTCACCTGTGCATTTGAATTGGTGGCCGTTGACCGAACCTT
CCATGACCACCTTCATACGCATATTTTCCTTGATCAGCTCTTCGCCCTTAGACACCATGGTGGCCATTAC
AGCGTGGATGGCGTCTCCAGGCGATCTGACGGTTCACTAAACGAGCTCTTTACGAGGGTAGGAAGTGGTA
CGGAAAGTTGGTATAAGACAAAAGTGTTGTGGAATTGCTCCAGGCGATCTGACGGTTCACTAAACGAGCT
CTGCTTTTATAGGCGCCCACCGTACACGCCTAAAGCTTATACGTTCTCTATCACTGATAGGGAGTAAACT
GGATATACGTTCTCTATCACTGATAGGGAGTAAACTGTAGATACGTTCTCTATCACTGATAGGGAGTAAA
CTGGTCATACGTTCTCTATCACTGATAGGGAGTAAACTCCTTATACGTTCTCTATCACTGATAGGGAGTA
AAGTCTGCATACGTTCTCTATCACTGATAGGGAGTAAACTCTTCATACGTTCTCTATCACTGATAGGGAG
TAAACTCGAGGAATAGTACGAACATGGTAGCTAGTGGATCCTTCGTCGACCTGCAGACTGGCTGTGTATA
AGGGAGCCTGACATTTATATTCCCCAGAACATCAGGTTAATGGCGTTTTTGATGTCATTTTCGCGGTGGC
TGAGATCAGCCACTTCTTCCCCGATAACGGAGACCGGCACACTGGCGCATATCGGTGGTCATCATGCGCC
AGCTTTCATCCCCGATATGCACCACCGGGTAAAGTTCACGCATATGAAGCTGGACATCACCTCCCACAAC
CTCGAGGTGGAACAGTACGCTGATATCTCTTATACTGGGCAGAGCGCACATCGCCCACAGTCCCCGAGAA
GTTGGGGGGAGGGGTCGGCAATTGAACCGGTGCCTAGAGAAGGTGGCGCGGGGTAAACTGGGAAAGTGAT
GTCGTGTACTGGCTCCGCCTTTTTCCCGAGGGTGGGGGAGAACCGTATATAAGTGCAGTAGTCGCCGTGA
ACGTTCTTTTTCGCAACGGGTTTGCCGCCAGAACACAGTAATGTGCCACCATGAGCCGGCTGGACAAGAG
CAAAGTGATCAACAGCGCCCTGGAACTGCTGAACGGCGTGGGCATCGAGGGCCTGACCACCCGGAAGCTG
GCCCAGAAACTGGGCGTGGAACAGCCCACCCTGTACTGGCACGTGAAGAACAAGCGGGCCCTGCTGGACG
CCCTGCCCATCGAGATGCTGGACCGGCACCACACCCACAGCTGCCCTCTGGAAGGCGAGAGCTGGCAGGA
CTTCCTGCGGAACAACGCCAAGAGCTACAGATGCGCCCTGCTGAGCCACCGGGACGGCGCCAAAGTGCAC
CTGGGCACCAGACCCACCGAGAAGCAGTACGAGACACTGGAAAACCAGCTGGCCTTCCTGTGCCAGCAGG
GCTTCAGCCTGGAAAACGCCCTGTACGCCCTGAGCGCCGTGGGCCACTTCACCCTGGGCTGCGTGCTGGA
AGAACAGGAACACCAGGTCGCCAAAGAGGAAAGAGAGACACCCACCACCGACAGCATGCCCCCCCTGCTG
AAGCAGGCCATCGAGCTGTTCGACAGACAGGGCGCCGAGCCCGCCTTCCTGTTCGGCCTGGAACTGATCA
TCTGCGGCCTCGAGAAGCAGCTGAAGTGCGAGAGCGGCGGACCCACCGACGCCCTGGACGACTTCGACCT
GGACATGCTGCCCGCCGATGCCCTGGATGATTTTGATCTGGATATGCTCCCTGCTGACGCTCTCGATGAC
TTCGATCTCGATATGCTGCCAGGCGGAAGCGGAGAAGGTAGAGGTTCTCTCCTCACTTGTGGTGATGTTG
AAGAAAACCCTGGTCCAATGGTGAGCAAGGGCGAGGAGCTGTTCACCGGGGTGGTGCCCATCCTGGTCGA
GCTGGACGGCGACGTAAACGGCCACAAGTTCAGCGTCCGCGGCGAGGGCGAGGGCGATGCCACCAACGGC
AAGCTGACCCTGAAGTTCATCTGCACCACCGGCAAGCTGCCCGTGCCCTGGCCCACCCTCGTGACCACCT
TAGGCTACGGCGTGGCCTGCTTCGCCCGCTACCCCGACCACATGAAGCAGCACGACTTCTTCAAGTCCGC
CATGCCCGAAGGCTACGTCCAGGAGCGCACCATCTCTTTCAAGGACGACGGTACCTACAAGACCCGCGCC
GAGGTGAAGTTCGAGGGCGACACCCTGGTGAACCGCATCGTGCTGAAGGGCATCGACTTCAAGGAGGACG
GCAACATCCTGGGGCACAAGCTGGAGTACAACTTCAACAGCCACAAGGTCTATATCACGGCCGACAAGCA
GAAGAACGGCATCAAGGCTAACTTCAAGACCCGCCACAACGTTGAGGACGGCGGCGTGCAGCTCGCCGAC
CACTACCAGCAGAACACCCCCATCGGCGACGGCCCCGTGCTGCTGCCCGACAACCACTACCTGAGCCATC
AGTCCAAACTGAGCAAAGACCCCAACGAGAAGCGCGATCACATGGTCCTGAAGGAGAGGGTGACCGCCGC
CGGGATTACACATGACATGGACGAGCTGTACAAGGGAAGCGGAGCTACTAACTTCAGCCTGCTGAAGCAG
GCTGGAGACGTGGAGGAGAACCCTGGACCTATGACCGAGTACAAGCCCACGGTGCGCCTCGCCACCCGCG
ACGACGTCCCCAGGGCCGTACGCACCCTCGCCGCCGCGTTCGCCGACTACCCCGCCACGCGCCACACCGT
CGATCCGGACCGCCACATCGAGCGGGTCACCGAGCTGCAAGAACTCTTCCTCACGCGCGTCGGGCTCGAC
ATCGGCAAGGTGTGGGTCGCGGACGACGGCGCCGCGGTGGCGGTCTGGACCACGCCGGAGAGCGTCGAAG
CGGGGGCGGTGTTCGCCGAGATCGGCCCGCGCATGGCCGAGTTGAGCGGTTCCCGGCTGGCCGCGCAGCA
ACAGATGGAAGGCCTCCTGGCGCCGCACCGGCCCAAGGAGCCCGCGTGGTTCCTGGCCACCGTCGGCGTC
TCGCCCGACCACCAGGGCAAGGGTCTGGGCAGCGCCGTCGTGCTCCCCGGAGTGGAGGCGGCCGAGCGCG
CCGGGGTGCCCGCCTTCCTGGAGACATCCGCGCCCCGCAACCTCCCCTTCTACGAGCGGCTCGGCTTCAC
CGTCACCGCCGACGTCGAGGTGCCCGAAGGACCGCGCACCTGGTGCATGACCCGCAAGCCCGGTGCCTTG
TAACAACGCCGATAATCAACCTCTGGATTACAAAATTTGTGAAAGATTGACTGGTATTCTTAACTATGTT
GCTCCTTTTACGCTATGTGGATACGCTGCTTTAATGCCTTTGTATCATGCTATTGCTTCCCGTATGGCTT
TCATTTTCTCCTCCTTGTATAAATCCTGGTTGCTGTCTCTTTATGAGGAGTTGTGGCCCGTTGTCAGGCA
ACGTGGCGTGGTGTGCACTGTGTTTGCTGACGCAACCCCCACTGGTTGGGGCATTGCCACCACCTGTCAG
CTCCTTTCCGGGACTTTCGCTTTCCCCCTCCCTATTGCCACGGCGGAACTCATCGCCGCCTGCCTTGCCC
GCTGCTGGACAGGGGCTCGGCTGTTGGGCACTGACAATTCCGTGGTGTTGTCGGGGAAATCATCGTCCTT
TCCTTGGCTGCTCGCCTGTGTTGCCACCTGGATTCTGCGCGGGACGTCCTTCTGCTACGTCCCTTCGGCC
CTCAATCCAGCGGACCTTCCTTCCCGCGGCCTGCTGCCGGCTCTGCGGCCTCTTCCGCGTCTTCGCCTTC
GCCCTCAGACGAGTCGGATCTCCCTTTGGGCCGCCTCCCCGCCGCT
