>Addgene plasmid #235268 | pLentiX1-[TRE3G-mRuby2-bGH]-EFS-rtTA-T2A-mGL-P2A-PuroR-WPRE | depositor partial sequence | sequence record 463159 | mRuby2
ATGGTGTCTAAGGGCGAAGAGCTGATCAAGGAAAATATGCGTATGAAGGTGGTCATGGAAGGTTCGGTCA
ACGGCCACCAATTCAAATGCACAGGTGAAGGAGAAGGCAATCCGTACATGGGAACTCAAACCATGAGGAT
CAAAGTCATCGAGGGAGGACCCCTGCCATTTGCCTTTGACATTCTTGCCACGTCGTTCATGTATGGCAGC
CGTACTTTTATCAAGTACCCGAAAGGCATTCCTGATTTCTTTAAACAGTCCTTTCCTGAGGGTTTTACTT
GGGAAAGAGTTACGAGATACGAAGATGGTGGAGTCGTCACCGTCATGCAGGACACCAGCCTTGAGGATGG
CTGTCTCGTTTACCACGTCCAAGTCAGAGGGGTAAACTTTCCCTCCAATGGTCCCGTGATGCAGAAGAAG
ACCAAGGGTTGGGAGCCTAATACAGAGATGATGTATCCAGCAGATGGTGGTCTGAGGGGATACACTCATA
TGGCACTGAAAGTTGATGGTGGTGGCCATCTGTCTTGCTCTTTCGTAACAACTTACAGGTCAAAAAAGAC
CGTCGGGAACATCAAGATGCCCGGTATCCATGCCGTTGATCACCGCCTGGAAAGGTTAGAGGAAAGTGAC
AATGAAATGTTCGTAGTACAACGCGAACACGCAGTTGCCAAGTTCGCCGGGCTTGGTGGTGGGATGGACG
AGCTGTACAAG
