>Addgene plasmid #235268 | pLentiX1-[TRE3G-mRuby2-bGH]-EFS-rtTA-T2A-mGL-P2A-PuroR-WPRE | depositor partial sequence | sequence record 463160 | rtTA
ATGAGCCGGCTGGACAAGAGCAAAGTGATCAACAGCGCCCTGGAACTGCTGAACGGCGTGGGCATCGAGG
GCCTGACCACCCGGAAGCTGGCCCAGAAACTGGGCGTGGAACAGCCCACCCTGTACTGGCACGTGAAGAA
CAAGCGGGCCCTGCTGGACGCCCTGCCCATCGAGATGCTGGACCGGCACCACACCCACAGCTGCCCTCTG
GAAGGCGAGAGCTGGCAGGACTTCCTGCGGAACAACGCCAAGAGCTACAGATGCGCCCTGCTGAGCCACC
GGGACGGCGCCAAAGTGCACCTGGGCACCAGACCCACCGAGAAGCAGTACGAGACACTGGAAAACCAGCT
GGCCTTCCTGTGCCAGCAGGGCTTCAGCCTGGAAAACGCCCTGTACGCCCTGAGCGCCGTGGGCCACTTC
ACCCTGGGCTGCGTGCTGGAAGAACAGGAACACCAGGTCGCCAAAGAGGAAAGAGAGACACCCACCACCG
ACAGCATGCCCCCCCTGCTGAAGCAGGCCATCGAGCTGTTCGACAGACAGGGCGCCGAGCCCGCCTTCCT
GTTCGGCCTGGAACTGATCATCTGCGGCCTCGAGAAGCAGCTGAAGTGCGAGAGCGGCGGACCCACCGAC
GCCCTGGACGACTTCGACCTGGACATGCTGCCCGCCGATGCCCTGGATGATTTTGATCTGGATATGCTCC
CTGCTGACGCTCTCGATGACTTCGATCTCGATATGCTGCCAGGC
